>Addgene plasmid #195905 | L0-I39 PhiC31-Intein GG1-GG4 | addgene full sequence | sequence record 386891 | Addgene NGS Result
GGATCGGAGGTCTCAAATGGACACGTATGCCGGCGCTTATGATAGACAATCAAGAGAAAGAGAGAACTCT
TCTGCCGCCTCTCCAGCTACACAGAGATCTGCCAACGAGGATAAAGCTGCTGATTTACAAAGAGAGGTAG
AGAGAGATGGGGGTAGGTTTAGATTTGTGGGTCATTTCTCTGAGGCTCCTGGTACATCAGCCTTTGGTAC
TGCTGAACGGCCTGAATTTGAAAGAATATTAAATGAGTGTCGGGCCGGTCGACTAAATATGATAATAGTT
TATGATGTATCTAGGTTCAGTAGACTCAAAGTTATGGATGCAATTCCGATCGTGAGCGAGCTACTTGCAC
TCGGTGTTACTATCGTAAGTACACAAGAAGGTGTATTCAGGCAGGGTAATGTGATGGACCTTATACACCT
TATTATGCGACTCGACGCTAGCCATAAAGAGTCATCACTGAAGAGTGCTAAAATCTTGGACACCAAGAAC
CTGCAAAGGGAGCTTGGAGGCTATGTAGGAGGAAAAGCTCCGTATGGTTTCGAACTCGTGAGTGAGACAA
AAGAGATTACCAGAAATGGTAGGATGGTGAACGTGGTTATTAATAAGCTAGCTCATAGCACAACCCCTCT
CACAGGGCCTTTTGAGTTCGAACCTGACGTTATTAGATGGTGGTGGAGAGAGATCAAAACTCACAAACAT
CTTCCATTTAAGCCAGGTAGCCAGGCTGCTATCCACCCTGGATCTATCACTGGGCTTTGTAAAAGGATGG
ATGCTGACGCAGTGCCAACTCGAGGGGAAACAATCGGTAAGAAGACTGCATCTTCCGCTTGGGATCCCGC
TACAGTTATGAGAATCCTTCGGGATCCGCGTATTGCTGGATTCGCCGCAGAAGTCATTTATAAGAAAAAA
CCTGATGGTACTCCTACTACAAAAATCGAATATTGCCTGAGCTATGAAACCGAAATTCTGACCGTGGAAT
ATGGCAGCCTGCCGATTGGCAAAATTGTGGAAAAACGCATTGAATGCACCGTGTATAGCGTGGATAACAA
CGGCAACATTTATACCCAGCCGGTGGCGCAGTGGCATGATCGCGGCGAACAGGAAGTGTTTGAATATTGC
CTGGAAGATGGCAGCCTGATTCGCGCGACCAAAGATCATAAATTTATGACCGTGGATGGCCAGATGCTGC
CGATTGATGAAATTTTTGAACGCGAACTGGATCTGATGCGCGTGGATAACCTGCCGAACACCAGCCATCA
TCATCATCATCATTAATAAGCTTTGAGACCTCATCACGCCTGAATTCCAGCACACTGGCGGCCGTTACTA
GTGGATCCGAGCTCGGTACCAAGCTTGATGCATAGCTTGAGTATTCTAACGCGTCACCTAAATAGCTTGG
CGTAATCATGGTCATAGCTGTTTCCTGTGTGAAATTGTTATCCGCTCACAATTCCACACAACATACGAGC
CGGAAGCATAAAGTGTAAAGCCTGGGGTGCCTAATGAGTGAGCTAACTCACATTAATTGCGTTGCGCTCA
CTGCCCGCTTTCCAGTCGGGAAACCTGTCGTGCCAGCTGCATTAATGAATCGGCCAACGCGCGGGGAGAG
GCGGTTTGCGTATTGGGCGCTCTTCCGCTTCCTCGCTCACTGACTCGCTGCGCTCGGTCGTTCGGCTGCG
GCGAGCGGTATCAGCTCACTCAAAGGCGGTAATACGGTTATCCACAGAATCAGGGGATAACGCAGGAAAG
AACATGTGAGCAAAAGGCCAGCAAAAGGCCAGGAACCGTAAAAAGGCCGCGTTGCTGGCGTTTTTCCATA
GGCTCCGCCCCCCTGACGAGCATCACAAAAATCGACGCTCAAGTCAGAGGTGGCGAAACCCGACAGGACT
ATAAAGATACCAGGCGTTTCCCCCTGGAAGCTCCCTCGTGCGCTCTCCTGTTCCGACCCTGCCGCTTACC
GGATACCTGTCCGCCTTTCTCCCTTCGGGAAGCGTGGCGCTTTCTCATAGCTCACGCTGTAGGTATCTCA
GTTCGGTGTAGGTCGTTCGCTCCAAGCTGGGCTGTGTGCACGAACCCCCCGTTCAGCCCGACCGCTGCGC
CTTATCCGGTAACTATCGTCTTGAGTCCAACCCGGTAAGACACGACTTATCGCCACTGGCAGCAGCCACT
GGTAACAGGATTAGCAGAGCGAGGTATGTAGGCGGTGCTACAGAGTTCTTGAAGTGGTGGCCTAACTACG
GCTACACTAGAAGAACAGTATTTGGTATCTGCGCTCTGCTGAAGCCAGTTACCTTCGGAAAAAGAGTTGG
TAGCTCTTGATCCGGCAAACAAACCACCGCTGGTAGCGGTGGTTTTTTTGTTTGCAAGCAGCAGATTACG
CGCAGAAAAAAAGGATCTCAAGAAGATCCTTTGATCTTTTCTACGGGGTCTGACGCTCAGTGGAACGAAA
ACTCACGTTAAGGGATTTTGGTCATGAGATTATCAAAAAGGATCTTCACCTAGATCCTTTTAAATTAAAA
ATGAAGTTTTAGCACGTGTCAGTCCTGCTCCTCGGCCACGAAGTGCACGCAGTTGCCGGCCGGGTCGCGC
AGGGCGAACTCCCGCCCCCACGGCTGCTCGCCGATCTCGGTCATGGCCGGCCCGGAGGCGTCCCGGAAGT
TCGTGGACACGACCTCCGACCACTCGGCGTACAGCTCGTCCAGGCCGCGCACCCACACCCAGGCCAGGGT
GTTGTCCGGCACCACCTGGTCCTGGACCGCGCTGATGAACAGGGTCACGTCGTCCCGGACCACACCGGCG
AAGTCGTCCTCCACGAAGTCCCGGGAGAACCCGAGCCGGTCGGTCCAGAACTCGACCGCTCCGGCGACGT
CGCGCGCGGTGAGCACCGGAACGGCACTGGTCAACTTGGCCATGGTGGCCCTCCTCACGTGCTATTATTG
AAGCATTTATCAGGGTTATTGTCTCATGAGCGGATACATATTTGAATGTATTTAGAAAAATAAACAAATA
GGGGTTCCGCGCACATTTCCCCGAAAAGTGCCACCTGATGCGGTGTGAAATACCGCACAGATGCGTAAGG
AGAAAATACCGCATCAGGAAATTGTAAGCGTTAATAATTCAGAAGAACTCGTCAAGAAGGCGATAGAAGG
CGATGCGCTGCGAATCGGGAGCGGCGATACCGTAAAGCACGAGGAAGCGGTCAGCCCATTCGCCGCCAAG
CTCTTCAGCAATATCACGGGTAGCCAACGCTATGTCCTGATAGCGGTCCGCCACACCCAGCCGGCCACAG
TCGATGAATCCAGAAAAGCGGCCATTTTCCACCATGATATTCGGCAAGCAGGCATCGCCATGGGTCACGA
CGAGATCCTCGCCGTCGGGCATGCTCGCCTTGAGCCTGGCGAACAGTTCGGCTGGCGCGAGCCCCTGATG
CTCTTCGTCCAGATCATCCTGATCGACAAGACCGGCTTCCATCCGAGTACGTGCTCGCTCGATGCGATGT
TTCGCTTGGTGGTCGAATGGGCAGGTAGCCGGATCAAGCGTATGCAGCCGCCGCATTGCATCAGCCATGA
TGGATACTTTCTCGGCAGGAGCAAGGTGAGATGACAGGAGATCCTGCCCCGGCACTTCGCCCAATAGCAG
CCAGTCCCTTCCCGCTTCAGTGACAACGTCGAGCACAGCTGCGCAAGGAACGCCCGTCGTGGCCAGCCAC
GATAGCCGCGCTGCCTCGTCTTGCAGTTCATTCAGGGCACCGGACAGGTCGGTCTTGACAAAAAGAACCG
GGCGCCCCTGCGCTGACAGCCGGAACACGGCGGCATCAGAGCAGCCGATTGTCTGTTGTGCCCAGTCATA
GCCGAATAGCCTCTCCACCCAAGCGGCCGGAGAACCTGCGTGCAATCCATCTTGTTCAATCATGCGAAAC
GATCCTCATCCTGTCTCTTGATCAGAGCTTGATCCCCTGCGCCATCAGATCCTTGGCGGCAAGAAAGCCA
TCCAGTTTACTTTGCAGGGCTTCCCAACCTTACCAGAGGGCGCCCCAGCTGGCAATTCCGGTTCGCTTGC
TGTCCATAAAACCGCCCAGTCTAGCTATCGCCATGTAAGCCCACTGCAAGCTACCTGCTTTCTCTTTGCG
CTTGCGTTTTCCCTTGTCCAGATAGCCCAGTAGCTGACATTCATCCGGGGTCAGCACCGTTTCTGCGGAC
TGGCTTTCTACGTGAAAAGGATCTAGGTGAAGATCCTTTTTGATAATCTCATGCCTGACATTTATATTCC
CCAGAACATCAGGTTAATGGCGTTTTTGATGTCATTTTCGCGGTGGCTGAGATCAGCCACTTCTTCCCCG
ATAACGGAGACCGGCACACTGGCCATATCGGTGGTCATCATGCGCCAGCTTTCATCCCCGATATGCACCA
CCGGGTAAAGTTCACGGGAGACTTTATCTGACAGCAGACGTGCACTGGCCAGGGGGATCACCATCCGTCG
CCCCGGCGTGTCAATAATATCACTCTGTACATCCACAAACAGACGATAACGGCTCTCTCTTTTATAGGTG
TAAACCTTAAACTGCCGTACGTATAGGCTGCGCAACTGTTGGGAAGGGCGATCGGTGCGGGCCTCTTCGC
TATTACGCCAGCTGGCGAAAGGGGGATGTGCTGCAAGGCGATTAAGTTGGGTAACGCCAGGGTTTTCCCA
GTCACGACGTTGTAAAACGACGGCCAGTGAATTGTAATACGACTCACTATAGGGCGAATTGGGCCCTCTA
GATGCATGCTCGAGCGGCCGCCAGTGTGATGGATATCTGCAGAATTCAGG
Features (pLannotate 1.2.2; 15 found; start..end, strand, type, name):
    938..1252    +  CDS            dnaE-N (fragment): DPO3A_SYNY3 - Experimental evidence at protein level: Swiss-Prot protein existence level 1. DNA polymerase III is a complex, multichain enzyme responsible for most of the replicative synthesis in bacteria. This DNA polymerase also exhibits 3' to 5' exonuclease activity. The alpha chain is the DNA polymerase (By similarity). From Synechocystis sp. (strain PCC 6803 / Kazusa).
   1256..1273    +  CDS            capTEV™ (fragment): composite tag for in vivo biotinylation, TEV protease cleavage, and 6xHis tagging
   1435..1451    -  protein_bind   lac operator: The lac repressor binds to the lac operator to inhibit transcription in E. coli. This inhibition can be relieved by adding lactose or isopropyl-β-D-thiogalactopyranoside (IPTG). lac repressor encoded by lacI
   1459..1489    -  promoter       lac promoter: promoter for the E. coli lac operon
   1504..1525    -  protein_bind   CAP binding site: CAP binding activates transcription in the presence of cAMP. E. coli catabolite activator protein
   1538..1630    -  CDS            lacI (fragment): lac repressor; lacI; The lac repressor binds to the lac operator to inhibit transcription in E. coli. This inhibition can be relieved by adding lactose or isopropyl-β-D-thiogalactopyranoside (IPTG).
   1813..2401    -  rep_origin     ori: high-copy-number ColE1/pMB1/pBR322/pUC origin of replication
   2539..2913    -  CDS            BleoR: antibiotic-binding protein; Sh ble from Streptoalloteichus hindustanus; confers resistance to bleomycin, phleomycin, and Zeocin™
   2933..3021    -  promoter       AmpR promoter (fragment): bla
   3048..3098    +  misc_feature   bom (fragment): basis of mobility region from pBR322
   3119..3913    -  CDS            NeoR/KanR: aminoglycoside phosphotransferase from Tn5; aph(3')-II (or nptII); confers resistance to neomycin, kanamycin, and G418 (Geneticin®)
   3945..4214    -  CDS            tnpA (fragment): TN5P_ECOLX - Also known as tnp. Experimental evidence at protein level: Swiss-Prot protein existence level 1. Mediates transposition of transposon Tn5 by a 'cut and paste' mechanism. First, the monomeric transposase binds the 19 bp inverted DNA repeats flanking the transposon. Then, dimerization of the DNA- bound transposase creates a synaptic DNA complex. After nicking of the first DNA strand, excision of the transposon proceeds through a series of intermediates. The transposase then mediates the insertion of the transposon at a new site by strand transfer. The activity of the wild- type tran
   4262..4565    -  CDS            ccdB (fragment): CcdB, a bacterial toxin that poisons DNA gyrase; ccdB; Plasmids containing the ccdB gene cannot be propagated in standard E. coli strains.
   4575..4722    -  CDS            lacZα (fragment): LacZα fragment of β-galactosidase; lacZ fragment
   4725..4743    +  promoter       T7 promoter: promoter for bacteriophage T7 RNA polymerase
