[The description below was written by a language model from this plasmid's Addgene catalogue record and pLannotate feature annotations shown in this document.]
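Description:
L0-I39 PhiC31-Intein GG1-GG4 is a Level 0 synthetic-biology part plasmid built by TOPO cloning a synthetic insert of about 1.3 kb into the pCR-BluntII-TOPO backbone, giving a plasmid of roughly 4.8 kb. It is a bacterial storage and assembly vector rather than an expression construct. It replicates in E. coli from a high-copy ColE1/pUC-type origin and is selected with kanamycin through the Tn5-derived NeoR/KanR gene, and the backbone also carries a Sh ble (bleomycin/Zeocin) resistance gene. The other annotated backbone features are typical of the TOPO vector: lac promoter/operator and CAP site, a T7 promoter, and the lacZα–ccdB fusion that is disrupted by insertion, which is what allows recombinant plasmids to be propagated in standard strains.

The payload is a coding part in which PhiC31 serine integrase sequence is fused to a DnaE split-intein segment, described in the record as DnaE-Npu. The automated annotation detects an N-terminal DnaE intein fragment (matched by homology to the Synechocystis protein), followed by a very short match to a composite tag that may simply reflect a His-type stretch. It does not annotate the integrase sequence itself, which presumably occupies the unannotated region upstream of the intein. The insert size and the intein arrangement suggest a partial integrase intended for split-intein reconstitution with a complementary half, but the record does not state this explicitly. The part is flanked by GG1 and GG4 Golden Gate linkers, so it can be excised and combined with promoters, terminators and other modules in higher-level assemblies. No promoter for the part is included. The plasmid belongs to a toolbox of integrase components for recording gene expression during plant development.
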