Addgene plasmid #195905: L0-I39 PhiC31-Intein GG1-GG4
Purpose: Level 0 PhiC31-intein(DnaE-Npu) with GG1 and GG4 golden gate linkers
Depositing lab: Jennifer Nemhauser. Depositing organization: University of Washington. Publication: An integrase toolbox to record gene-expression during plant development. Guiziou S, Maranas CJ, Chu JC, Nemhauser JL. Nat Commun. 2023 Apr 3;14(1):1844. doi: 10.1038/s41467-023-37607-5. PubMed 37012288.
Backbone
  Vector backbone: pCR-BluntII-TOPO
  Backbone manufacturer: Thermo Fisher Scientific
  Backbone size w/o insert (bp): 3512
  Vector type: Synthetic Biology
Growth in bacteria
  Bacterial resistance: Kanamycin, 50 μg/mL
  Growth temperature: 37°C
  Growth strain: DH5alpha
  Copy number: High Copy
Gene/Insert
  Gene/Insert name: PhiC31-intein
  Species: Synthetic
  Insert size (bp): 1298
  Cloning method: TOPO Cloning
Terms and licenses: Academic/Nonprofit Terms; Industry Terms: Not Available to Industry
How to cite: L0-I39 PhiC31-Intein GG1-GG4 was a gift from Jennifer Nemhauser (Addgene plasmid # 195905 ; http://n2t.net/addgene:195905 ; RRID:Addgene_195905)
